Addgene plasmid #221121: pRS413-TEF1pr-ERG6-FAPoptim
Purpose: FAP-tagged marker for lipid droplets (FAP optimized for yeast expression)
Depositing lab: Allyson O’Donnell. Depositing organization: University of Pittsburgh (University, School of Medicine, and Cancer Institute). Publication: Optimization of the fluorogen-activating protein tag for quantitative protein trafficking and colocalization studies in S. cerevisiae. Oppenheimer KG, Hager NA, McAtee CK, Filiztekin E, Shang C, Warnick JA, Bruchez MP, Brodsky JL, Prosser DC, Kwiatkowski AV, O'Donnell AF. Mol Biol Cell. 2024 Jul 1;35(7):mr5. doi: 10.1091/mbc.E24-04-0174. Epub 2024 May 29. PubMed 38809589.
Backbone
  Vector backbone: pRS413
  Vector type: Yeast Expression
  Selectable markers: HIS3
Growth in bacteria
  Bacterial resistance: Ampicillin, 100 μg/mL
  Growth temperature: 37°C
  Growth strain: DH5alpha
  Copy number: Low Copy
Gene/Insert
  Gene/Insert name: ERG6-FAPoptim
  Species: S. cerevisiae (budding yeast)
  Promoter: TEF1
  Cloning method: Restriction Enzyme; 5′ cloning site Unknown (unknown if destroyed)
Terms and licenses: Academic/Nonprofit Terms; Industry Terms: Not Available to Industry
Depositor comments: The coding sequence of ERG6 lacking the stop codon was PCR amplified with primers containing BamHI and SmaI restriction enzyme adaptors. The PCR product was then inserted into the pRS413-TEF1pr-NFAPoptim plasmid using standard cloning approaches.
How to cite: pRS413-TEF1pr-ERG6-FAPoptim was a gift from Allyson O’Donnell (Addgene plasmid # 221121 ; http://n2t.net/addgene:221121 ; RRID:Addgene_221121)
