[The description below was written by a language model from this plasmid's Addgene catalogue record and pLannotate feature annotations shown in this document.]
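Description:
pRS413-TEF1pr-ERG6-FAPoptim is a yeast expression plasmid built on the pRS413 centromeric shuttle backbone. In Saccharomyces cerevisiae it is maintained through a CEN6/ARS element, which keeps it at low, stable copy number, and it is selected by complementation of histidine auxotrophy with the HIS3 marker under its own promoter. In E. coli it replicates from a ColE1/pUC-type origin and is selected with ampicillin via the β-lactamase gene. The backbone also carries pBluescript-derived remnants, including an f1 origin, lac promoter/operator and lacZα fragments, and T3 and T7 promoters flanking the cloning region.

The payload is a fusion of the S. cerevisiae ERG6 coding sequence to a yeast codon-optimized fluorogen-activating protein (FAP) tag, driven by the constitutive TEF1 promoter. According to the depositor, ERG6 lacking its stop codon was amplified with BamHI and SmaI adaptors and inserted into a parent pRS413-TEF1pr FAPoptim vector, so the FAP lies at the C-terminus of Erg6. In the feature table the tag appears downstream of ERG6, after a short polylinker segment, as two tandem regions with homology to a mouse immunoglobulin lambda light-chain variable domain, consistent with the antibody-fragment origin of FAP tags. No dedicated yeast terminator is annotated after the fusion.

Erg6 is the sterol C-24 methyltransferase that converts zymosterol to fecosterol, and it is used here as a lipid droplet marker. FAP tags fluoresce only on binding a cognate fluorogen dye. The construct therefore serves as a lipid droplet reference for colocalization and quantitative protein trafficking studies in budding yeast.
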