Features (pLannotate 1.2.2; 25 found; start..end, strand, type, name):
    104..184     +  CDS            MRM1 (fragment): MRM1_YEAST - Also known as PET56 From Saccharomyces cerevisiae (strain ATCC 204508 / S288c) (Baker's yeast).
    185..234     -  misc_feature   bom (fragment): basis of mobility region from pBR322
    336..371     -  CDS            rop (fragment): Rop protein, which maintains plasmids at low copy number; rop
    446..949     +  misc_feature   CEN/ARS: S. cerevisiae CEN6 centromere fused to an autonomously replicating sequence
    979..1083    +  promoter       AmpR promoter: bla
   1084..1944    +  CDS            AmpR: β-lactamase; bla; confers resistance to ampicillin, carbenicillin, and related antibiotics
   2115..2703    +  rep_origin     ori: high-copy-number ColE1/pMB1/pBR322/pUC origin of replication
   2886..2978    +  CDS            lacI (fragment): lac repressor; lacI; The lac repressor binds to the lac operator to inhibit transcription in E. coli. This inhibition can be relieved by adding lactose or isopropyl-β-D-thiogalactopyranoside (IPTG).
   2991..3012    +  protein_bind   CAP binding site: CAP binding activates transcription in the presence of cAMP. E. coli catabolite activator protein
   3027..3057    +  promoter       lac promoter: promoter for the E. coli lac operon
   3065..3081    +  protein_bind   lac operator: The lac repressor binds to the lac operator to inhibit transcription in E. coli. This inhibition can be relieved by adding lactose or isopropyl-β-D-thiogalactopyranoside (IPTG). lac repressor encoded by lacI
   3126..3144    +  promoter       T3 promoter: promoter for bacteriophage T3 RNA polymerase
   3162..3560    +  promoter       TEF1 promoter: S. cerevisiae TEF1; promoter for EF-1α
   3564..3581    +  misc_feature   MCS (fragment): pBluescript multiple cloning site
   3582..4730    +  CDS            ERG6: ERG6_YEAST - Also known as ISE1, LIS1, SED6. Experimental evidence at protein level: Swiss-Prot protein existence level 1. Catalyzes the methyl transfer from S-adenosyl-methionine to the C-24 of zymosterol to form fecosterol. From Saccharomyces cerevisiae (strain ATCC 204508 / S288c) (Baker's yeast).
   4731..4775    +  misc_feature   MCS (fragment): pBluescript multiple cloning site
   4797..5123    +  CDS            LV1C_MOUSE: Experimental evidence at protein level: Swiss-Prot protein existence level 1. From Mus musculus (Mouse).
   5187..5513    +  CDS            LV1C_MOUSE: Experimental evidence at protein level: Swiss-Prot protein existence level 1. From Mus musculus (Mouse).
   5582..5603    +  misc_feature   MCS (fragment): pBluescript multiple cloning site
   5612..5630    -  promoter       T7 promoter: promoter for bacteriophage T7 RNA polymerase
   5638..5793    +  CDS            lacZα (fragment): LacZα fragment of β-galactosidase; lacZ fragment
   5797..6225    +  rep_origin     f1 ori (sequence partly withheld): f1 bacteriophage origin of replication; arrow indicates direction of (+) strand synthesis
   6253..6304    -  misc_feature   bom (fragment): basis of mobility region from pBR322
   6512..7174    -  CDS            HIS3: imidazoleglycerol-phosphate dehydratase, required for histidine biosynthesis; S. cerevisiae HIS3; yeast auxotrophic marker
   7175..54      -  promoter       HIS3 promoter (across the origin): S. cerevisiae HIS3
>Addgene plasmid #221121 | pRS413-TEF1pr-ERG6-FAPoptim | addgene full sequence | sequence record 438158 | Addgene NGS Result
AAAAAAAAAAATGAAAATCATTACCGAGGCATAAAAAAATATAGAGTGTACTAGAGGAGGCCAAGAGTAA
TAGAAAAAGAAAATTGCGGGAAAGGACTGTGTTATGACTTCCCTGACTAATGCCGTGTTCAAACGATACC
TGGCAGTGACTCCTAGCGCTCACCAAGCTCTTAAAACGGGAATTTATGGTGCACTCTCAGTACAATCTGC
TCTGATGCCGCATAGTTAAGCCAGCCCCGACACCCGCCAACACCCGCTGACGCGCCCTGACGGGCTTGTC
TGCTCCCGGCATCCGCTTACAGACAAGCTGTGACCGTCTCCGGGAGCTGCATGTGTCAGAGGTTTTCACC
GTCATCACCGAAACGCGCGAGACGAAAGGGCCTCGTGATACGCCTATTTTTATAGGTTAATGTCATGATA
ATAATGGTTTCTTAGGGTCCTTTTCATCACGTGCTATAAAAATAATTATAATTTAAATTTTTTAATATAA
ATATATAAATTAAAAATAGAAAGTAAAAAAAGAAATTAAAGAAAAAATAGTTTTTGTTTTCCGAAGATGT
AAAAGACTCTAGGGGGATCGCCAACAAATACTACCTTTTATCTTGCTCTTCCTGCTCTCAGGTATTAATG
CCGAATTGTTTCATCTTGTCTGTGTAGAAGACCACACACGAAAATCCTGTGATTTTACATTTTACTTATC
GTTAATCGAATGTATATCTATTTAATCTGCTTTTCTTGTCTAATAAATATATATGTAAAGTACGCTTTTT
GTTGAAATTTTTTAAACCTTTGTTTATTTTTTTTTCTTCATTCCGTAACTCTTCTACCTTCTTTATTTAC
TTTCTAAAATCCAAATACAAAACATAAAAATAAATAAACACAGAGTAAATTCCCAAATTATTCCATCATT
AAAAGATACGAGGCGCGTGTAAGTTACAGGCAAGCGATCCGTCAGGTGGCACTTTTCGGGGAAATGTGCG
CGGAACCCCTATTTGTTTATTTTTCTAAATACATTCAAATATGTATCCGCTCATGAGACAATAACCCTGA
TAAATGCTTCAATAATATTGAAAAAGGAAGAGTATGAGTATTCAACATTTCCGTGTCGCCCTTATTCCCT
TTTTTGCGGCATTTTGCCTTCCTGTTTTTGCTCACCCAGAAACGCTGGTGAAAGTAAAAGATGCTGAAGA
TCAGTTGGGTGCACGAGTGGGTTACATCGAACTGGATCTCAACAGCGGTAAGATCCTTGAGAGTTTTCGC
CCCGAAGAACGTTTTCCAATGATGAGCACTTTTAAAGTTCTGCTATGTGGCGCGGTATTATCCCGTATTG
ACGCCGGGCAAGAGCAACTCGGTCGCCGCATACACTATTCTCAGAATGACTTGGTTGAGTACTCACCAGT
CACAGAAAAGCATCTTACGGATGGCATGACAGTAAGAGAATTATGCAGTGCTGCCATAACCATGAGTGAT
AACACTGCGGCCAACTTACTTCTGACAACGATCGGAGGACCGAAGGAGCTAACCGCTTTTTTGCACAACA
TGGGGGATCATGTAACTCGCCTTGATCGTTGGGAACCGGAGCTGAATGAAGCCATACCAAACGACGAGCG
TGACACCACGATGCCTGTAGCAATGGCAACAACGTTGCGCAAACTATTAACTGGCGAACTACTTACTCTA
GCTTCCCGGCAACAATTAATAGACTGGATGGAGGCGGATAAAGTTGCAGGACCACTTCTGCGCTCGGCCC
TTCCGGCTGGCTGGTTTATTGCTGATAAATCTGGAGCCGGTGAGCGTGGGTCTCGCGGTATCATTGCAGC
ACTGGGGCCAGATGGTAAGCCCTCCCGTATCGTAGTTATCTACACGACGGGGAGTCAGGCAACTATGGAT
GAACGAAATAGACAGATCGCTGAGATAGGTGCCTCACTGATTAAGCATTGGTAACTGTCAGACCAAGTTT
ACTCATATATACTTTAGATTGATTTAAAACTTCATTTTTAATTTAAAAGGATCTAGGTGAAGATCCTTTT
TGATAATCTCATGACCAAAATCCCTTAACGTGAGTTTTCGTTCCACTGAGCGTCAGACCCCGTAGAAAAG
ATCAAAGGATCTTCTTGAGATCCTTTTTTTCTGCGCGTAATCTGCTGCTTGCAAACAAAAAAACCACCGC
TACCAGCGGTGGTTTGTTTGCCGGATCAAGAGCTACCAACTCTTTTTCCGAAGGTAACTGGCTTCAGCAG
AGCGCAGATACCAAATACTGTTCTTCTAGTGTAGCCGTAGTTAGGCCACCACTTCAAGAACTCTGTAGCA
CCGCCTACATACCTCGCTCTGCTAATCCTGTTACCAGTGGCTGCTGCCAGTGGCGATAAGTCGTGTCTTA
CCGGGTTGGACTCAAGACGATAGTTACCGGATAAGGCGCAGCGGTCGGGCTGAACGGGGGGTTCGTGCAC
ACAGCCCAGCTTGGAGCGAACGACCTACACCGAACTGAGATACCTACAGCGTGAGCTATGAGAAAGCGCC
ACGCTTCCCGAAGGGAGAAAGGCGGACAGGTATCCGGTAAGCGGCAGGGTCGGAACAGGAGAGCGCACGA
GGGAGCTTCCAGGGGGAAACGCCTGGTATCTTTATAGTCCTGTCGGGTTTCGCCACCTCTGACTTGAGCG
TCGATTTTTGTGATGCTCGTCAGGGGGGCGGAGCCTATGGAAAAACGCCAGCAACGCGGCCTTTTTACGG
TTCCTGGCCTTTTGCTGGCCTTTTGCTCACATGTTCTTTCCTGCGTTATCCCCTGATTCTGTGGATAACC
GTATTACCGCCTTTGAGTGAGCTGATACCGCTCGCCGCAGCCGAACGACCGAGCGCAGCGAGTCAGTGAG
CGAGGAAGCGGAAGAGCGCCCAATACGCAAACCGCCTCTCCCCGCGCGTTGGCCGATTCATTAATGCAGC
TGGCACGACAGGTTTCCCGACTGGAAAGCGGGCAGTGAGCGCAACGCAATTAATGTGAGTTAGCTCACTC
ATTAGGCACCCCAGGCTTTACACTTTATGCTTCCGGCTCGTATGTTGTGTGGAATTGTGAGCGGATAACA
ATTTCACACAGGAAACAGCTATGACCATGATTACGCCAAGCGCGCAATTAACCCTCACTAAAGGGAACAA
AAGCTGGAGCTCATAGCTTCAAAATGTTTCTACTCCTTTTTTACTCTTCCAGATTTTCTCGGACTCCGCG
CATCGCCGTACCACTTCAAAACACCCAAGCACAGCATACTAAATTTCCCCTCTTTCTTCCTCTAGGGTGT
CGTTAATTACCCGTACTAAAGGTTTGGAAAAGAAAAAAGAGACCGCCTCGTTTCTTTTTCTTCGTCGAAA
AAGGCAATAAAAATTTTTATCACGTTTCTTTTTCTTGAAAATTTTTTTTTTGATTTTTTTCTCTTTCGAT
GACCTCCCATTGATATTTAAGTTAATAAACGGTCTTCAATTTCTCAAGTTTCAGTTTCATTTTTCTTGTT
CTATTACAACTTTTTTTACTTCTTGCTCATTAGAAAGAAAGCATAGCAATCTAATCTAAGTTTTCTAGAA
CTAGTGGATCCATGAGTGAAACAGAATTGAGAAAAAGACAGGCCCAATTCACTAGGGAGTTACATGGTGA
TGATATTGGTAAAAAGACAGGTTTGAGTGCATTGATGTCGAAGAACAACTCTGCCCAAAAGGAAGCCGTT
CAGAAGTACTTGAGAAATTGGGATGGTAGAACCGATAAAGATGCCGAAGAACGTCGTCTTGAGGATTATA
ATGAAGCCACACATTCCTACTATAACGTCGTTACAGATTTCTATGAATATGGTTGGGGTTCCTCTTTCCA
TTTCAGCAGATTTTATAAAGGTGAGAGTTTCGCTGCCTCGATAGCAAGACATGAACATTATTTAGCTTAC
AAGGCTGGTATTCAAAGAGGCGATTTAGTTCTCGACGTTGGTTGTGGTGTTGGGGGCCCAGCAAGAGAGA
TTGCAAGATTTACCGGTTGTAACGTCATCGGTCTAAACAATAACGATTACCAAATTGCCAAGGCAAAATA
TTACGCTAAAAAATACAATTTGAGTGACCAAATGGACTTTGTAAAGGGTGATTTCATGAAAATGGATTTC
GAAGAAAACACTTTCGACAAAGTTTATGCAATTGAGGCCACATGTCACGCTCCAAAATTAGAAGGTGTAT
ACAGCGAAATCTACAAGGTTTTGAAACCGGGTGGTACCTTTGCTGTTTACGAATGGGTAATGACTGATAA
ATATGACGAAAACAATCCTGAACATAGAAAGATCGCTTATGAAATTGAACTAGGTGATGGTATCCCAAAG
ATGTTCCATGTCGACGTGGCTAGGAAAGCATTGAAGAACTGTGGTTTCGAAGTCCTCGTTAGCGAAGACC
TGGCGGACAATGATGATGAAATCCCTTGGTATTACCCATTAACTGGTGAGTGGAAGTACGTTCAAAACTT
AGCTAATTTGGCCACATTTTTCAGAACTTCTTACTTGGGTAGACAATTTACTACAGCAATGGTTACTGTA
ATGGAAAAATTAGGTCTAGCCCCAGAAGGTTCCAAGGAAGTTACTGCTGCTCTAGAAAATGCTGCGGTTG
GTTTAGTTGCCGGTGGTAAGTCCAAGTTATTCACTCCAATGATGCTTTTCGTCGCTAGGAAGCCAGAAAA
CGCCGAAACCCCCTCCCAAACTTCCCAAGAAGCAACTCAACCCGGGCTGCAGGAATTCGATATCAAGCTT
ATCGATACCGTCGACGCGGGTGCGGGTGCGGGTATGCAAGCTGTTGTTACTCAAGAACCATCTGTTACTG
TTTCTCCAGGTGGTACTGTTATCTTGACTTGTGGTTCTGGTACTGGTGCTGTTACTTCTGGTCACTACGC
TAACTGGTTCCAACAAAAGCCAGGTCAAGCTCCAAGAGCTTTGATCTTCGACACTGACAAGAAGTACTCT
TGGACTCCAGGTAGATTCTCTGGTTCTTTGTTGGGTGCTAAGGCTGCTTTGACTATCTCTGACGCTCAAC
CAGAAGACGAAGCTGAATACTACTGTTCTTTGTCTGACGTTGACGGTTACTTGTTCGGTGGTGGTACTCA
ATTGACTGTTTTGTCTGGTGGTGGTGGTTCTGGTGGTGGTGGTTCTGGTGGTGGTGGTTCTGGTGGTGGT
GGTTCTCAAGCTGTTGTTACTCAAGAACCATCTGTTACTGTTTCTCCAGGTGGTACTGTTATCTTGACTT
GTGGTTCTGGTACTGGTGCTGTTACTTCTGGTCACTACGCTAACTGGTTCCAACAAAAGCCAGGTCAAGC
TCCAAGAGCTTTGATCTTCGACACTGACAAGAAGTACTCTTGGACTCCAGGTAGATTCTCTGGTTCTTTG
TTGGGTGCTAAGGCTGCTTTGACTATCTCTGACGCTCAACCAGAAGACGAAGCTGAATACTACTGTTCTT
TGTCTGACGTTGACGGTTACTTGTTCGGTGGTGGTACTCAATTGACTGTTTTGTCTGAGCAGAAGCTGAT
CAGCGAGGAGGACCTGGAGCAGAAGCTGATCAGCGAGGAGGACCTGTAACGCCTCGAGGGGGGGCCCGGT
ACCCAATTCGCCCTATAGTGAGTCGTATTACGCGCGCTCACTGGCCGTCGTTTTACAACGTCGTGACTGG
GAAAACCCTGGCGTTACCCAACTTAATCGCCTTGCAGCACATCCCCCTTTCGCCAGCTGGCGTAATAGCG
AAGAGGCCCGCACCGATCGCCCTTCCCAACAGTTGCGCAGCCTGAATGGCGAATGG
[124 nt withheld, positions 5797-5920]
C
[91 nt withheld, positions 5922-6012]
A
[49 nt withheld, positions 6014-6062]
CCTTTGACGTTGGAGTCCACGTTCTTT
[37 nt withheld, positions 6090-6126]
ACCCTATCTCGGTCTATTCTTTTGATTTATAAGGGATTTTGCCGATTTCGGCCTATTGGTTAAAAAATGA
GCTGATTTAACAAAAATTTAACGCGAATTTTAACAAAATATTAACGCTTACAATTTCCTGATGCGGTATT
TTCTCCTTACGCATCTGTGCGGTATTTCACACCGCATAGATCCGTCGAGTTCAAGAGAAAAAAAAAGAAA
AAGCAAAAAGAAAAAAGGAAAGCGCGCCTCGTTCAGAATGACACGTATAGAATGATGCATTACCTTGTCA
TCTTCAGTATCATACTGTTCGTATACATACTTACTGACATTCATAGGTATACATATATACACATGTATAT
ATATCGTATGCTGCAGCTTTAAATAATCGGTGTCACTACATAAGAACACCTTTGGTGGAGGGAACATCGT
TGGTACCATTGGGCGAGGTGGCTTCTCTTATGGCAACCGCAAGAGCCTTGAACGCACTCTCACTACGGTG
ATGATCATTCTTGCCTCGCAGACAATCAACGTGGAGGGTAATTCTGCTAGCCTCTGCAAAGCTTTCAAGA
AAATGCGGGATCATCTCGCAAGAGAGATCTCCTACTTTCTCCCTTTGCAAACCAAGTTCGACAACTGCGT
ACGGCCTGTTCGAAAGATCTACCACCGCTCTGGAAAGTGCCTCATCCAAAGGCGCAAATCCTGATCCAAA
CCTTTTTACTCCACGCACGGCCCCTAGGGCCTCTTTAAAAGCTTGACCGAGAGCAATCCCGCAGTCTTCA
GTGGTGTGATGGTCGTCTATGTGTAAGTCACCAATGCACTCAACGATTAGCGACCAGCCGGAATGCTTGG
CCAGAGCATGTATCATATGGTCCAGAAACCCTATACCTGTGTGGACGTTAATCACTTGCGATTGTGTGGC
CTGTTCTGCTACTGCTTCTGCCTCTTTTTCTGGGAAGATCGAGTGCTCTATCGCTAGGGGACCACCCTTT
AAAGAGATCGCAATCTGAATCTTGGTTTCATTTGTAATACGCTTTACTAGGGCTTTCTGCTCTGTCATCT
TTGCCTTCGTTTATCTTGCCTGCTCATTTTTTAGTATATTCTTCGAAGAAATCACATTACTTTATATAAT
GTATAATTCATTATGTGATAATGCCAATCGCTAAGAAAAAAAAAGAGTCATCCGCTAGGTGG
